Addgene plasmid #241048: pDMJ2-SARS-CoV-2-Spike (B.1-8b)
Purpose: Expresses SARS-CoV-2 spike (B.1-8b) protein for creating pseudotyped virus
Depositing lab: Jeremy Luban. Depositing organization: University of Massachusetts, Worcester. Publication: Computationally designed proteins mimic antibody immune evasion in viral evolution. Youssef N, Gurev S, Ghantous F, Brock KP, Jaimes JA, Thadani NN, Dauphin A, Sherman AC, Yurkovetskiy L, Soto D, Estanboulieh R, Kotzen B, Notin P, Kollasch AW, Cohen AA, Dross SE, Erasmus J, Fuller DH, Bjorkman PJ, Lemieux JE, Luban J, Seaman MS, Marks DS. Immunity. 2025 May 6:S1074-7613(25)00178-5. doi: 10.1016/j.immuni.2025.04.015. PubMed 40345199.
Backbone
  Vector backbone: pDMJ2
  Vector type: Mammalian Expression
Growth in bacteria
  Bacterial resistance: Ampicillin, 100 μg/mL
  Growth temperature: 37°C
  Growth strain: DH5alpha
  Copy number: High Copy
Gene/Insert
  Gene/Insert name: Spike (B.1-8b)
  Species: SARS-CoV-2
  Mutation: K147N,S155R,R403T,N439R,T478K,E484V,K529L,D614G,R683N
  Entrez Gene: S (a.k.a. GU280_gp02, spike glycoprotein)
  Cloning method: Gene Synthesis
Terms and licenses: Academic/Nonprofit Terms; Industry Terms: Not Available to Industry
How to cite: pDMJ2-SARS-CoV-2-Spike (B.1-8b) was a gift from Jeremy Luban (Addgene plasmid # 241048 ; http://n2t.net/addgene:241048 ; RRID:Addgene_241048)
