[The description below was written by a language model from this plasmid's Addgene catalogue record and pLannotate feature annotations shown in this document.]
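Description:
pDMJ2-SARS-CoV-2-Spike (B.1-8b) is a 7.4 kb mammalian expression plasmid built on the pDMJ2 backbone. It supplies a variant SARS-CoV-2 spike glycoprotein in trans for the production of pseudotyped virus particles. It is maintained in E. coli through a high-copy ColE1/pUC-type origin of replication and selected with ampicillin via a β-lactamase gene driven by its own bla promoter. A short fragment of the pBR322 basis-of-mobility region is also annotated in the backbone.

The spike open reading frame, made by gene synthesis, spans about 3.8 kb. It is transcribed from the human cytomegalovirus immediate-early enhancer and promoter. Between the promoter and the coding sequence lie a fragment of the HTLV-1 5' LTR and a fragment of modified CMV intron A. Leader elements of this kind are commonly combined with CMV promoters to improve transcript processing and translation and so raise protein output in transfected cells. A bovine growth hormone polyadenylation signal terminates the transcript. No epitope tag, reporter or mammalian selection marker is annotated, which is consistent with transient transfection use.

The insert is a B.1-lineage spike (carrying D614G) with eight additional substitutions: K147N, S155R, R403T, N439R, T478K, E484V, K529L and R683N. Judging by residue numbering, these fall in the N-terminal domain, the receptor-binding domain, and at or near the furin cleavage region. The associated publication concerns computationally designed proteins that mimic antibody immune evasion in viral evolution, so this spike appears to be one such designed variant. Pseudoviruses bearing it would suit neutralization and entry assays. The record does not specify the viral core or packaging system it is paired with.
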