Features (pLannotate 1.2.2; 10 found; start..end, strand, type, name):
      1..3765    +  CDS            S: SPIKE_SARS2 - Experimental evidence at protein level: Swiss-Prot protein existence level 1. [Spike glycoprotein]: May down-regulate host tetherin (BST2) by lysosomal degradation, thereby counteracting its antiviral activity. From Severe acute respiratory syndrome coronavirus 2 (2019-nCoV) (SARS-CoV-2).
   3788..4012    +  polyA_signal   bGH poly(A) signal: bovine growth hormone polyadenylation signal
   4427..5015    -  rep_origin     ori: high-copy-number ColE1/pMB1/pBR322/pUC origin of replication
   5186..6046    -  CDS            AmpR: β-lactamase; bla; confers resistance to ampicillin, carbenicillin, and related antibiotics
   6047..6151    -  promoter       AmpR promoter: bla
   6191..6248    +  misc_feature   bom (fragment): basis of mobility region from pBR322
   6334..6713    +  enhancer       CMV enhancer: human cytomegalovirus immediate early enhancer
   6714..6917    +  promoter       CMV promoter: human cytomegalovirus (CMV) immediate early promoter
   7006..7233    +  LTR            5' LTR (truncated) (fragment): truncated 5' long terminal repeat (LTR) from human T-cell leukemia virus (HTLV) type 1
   7237..7347    +  intron         CMV intron (fragment): modified intron A from human cytomegalovirus
>Addgene plasmid #241048 | pDMJ2-SARS-CoV-2-Spike (B.1-8b) | addgene full sequence | sequence record 486174 | Addgene NGS Result
ATGTTCGTGTTTCTGGTTCTTCTTCCCCTGGTGTCTAGTCAGTGCGTCAACTTGACTACGCGAACACAGC
TGCCCCCAGCCTACACCAATTCCTTTACACGAGGCGTCTACTATCCCGACAAGGTGTTCCGAAGCAGTGT
TTTGCACTCCACGCAGGACCTTTTCTTGCCCTTCTTCTCAAATGTGACTTGGTTTCATGCAATACACGTA
TCCGGGACTAATGGCACTAAGAGATTCGACAATCCCGTGTTGCCTTTTAACGACGGCGTGTATTTTGCCA
GTACAGAAAAGAGCAATATTATCCGGGGATGGATCTTCGGCACGACTCTGGATAGTAAAACACAATCCCT
GCTGATCGTGAATAATGCGACAAACGTCGTCATAAAAGTCTGCGAGTTCCAGTTCTGCAACGACCCTTTC
CTCGGGGTGTATTACCATAACAACAATAAATCTTGGATGGAACGGGAGTTTCGCGTGTACTCCAGTGCAA
ATAACTGTACTTTTGAGTACGTAAGCCAGCCTTTCCTGATGGACCTCGAAGGGAAACAGGGGAACTTTAA
GAACCTGCGCGAATTCGTGTTCAAGAACATCGACGGTTATTTTAAAATATACAGCAAGCACACCCCTATT
AACCTGGTGAGAGATTTGCCACAAGGTTTTAGCGCCCTGGAACCCCTCGTGGACCTTCCTATCGGCATCA
ACATCACGCGCTTCCAAACTCTGCTCGCACTGCATCGGTCTTATCTGACCCCTGGAGATTCATCCTCAGG
ATGGACCGCGGGTGCTGCTGCATATTATGTGGGATATCTGCAGCCTAGGACCTTCCTGCTCAAATACAAC
GAGAACGGCACCATCACTGACGCTGTTGATTGCGCGCTGGACCCATTGTCTGAAACCAAATGCACACTGA
AAAGCTTCACAGTCGAGAAGGGCATTTACCAGACGAGCAACTTCAGAGTTCAGCCCACAGAGAGCATCGT
TCGCTTCCCCAACATTACCAATTTGTGCCCATTCGGAGAGGTCTTTAACGCAACTAGATTTGCCAGTGTT
TACGCCTGGAACAGGAAACGGATATCCAATTGCGTGGCCGATTACAGCGTACTGTACAATAGTGCTAGCT
TTTCAACCTTTAAATGCTACGGTGTCTCCCCTACGAAGCTGAATGATCTGTGCTTTACTAATGTCTATGC
GGACAGCTTCGTTATTACCGGTGACGAGGTCCGCCAAATCGCCCCAGGGCAGACTGGAAAGATAGCCGAC
TACAATTACAAACTGCCAGATGATTTCACCGGCTGCGTCATCGCCTGGAACTCCCGGAACCTCGATAGTA
AAGTGGGCGGCAATTACAACTATCTCTATAGGCTGTTTCGAAAGAGCAACCTGAAACCTTTTGAGCGGGA
CATTTCAACAGAGATCTACCAGGCCGGAAGCAAGCCCTGCAACGGGGTCGTGGGGTTCAATTGTTACTTC
CCGCTGCAAAGCTATGGATTTCAGCCGACTAACGGCGTTGGCTATCAGCCATATCGGGTGGTGGTGCTGT
CATTTGAGCTGCTTCATGCGCCTGCTACAGTATGTGGGCCTAAACTGTCTACCAATCTGGTGAAAAATAA
GTGCGTGAACTTCAACTTCAATGGCCTCACCGGGACAGGCGTGTTGACAGAATCCAATAAGAAATTCCTG
CCATTCCAGCAGTTCGGCAGGGATATCGCAGACACGACCGATGCGGTGCGAGATCCCCAGACATTGGAGA
TTCTGGACATTACTCCTTGTTCTTTTGGAGGAGTGAGTGTTATTACTCCCGGCACAAATACCTCAAATCA
AGTCGCTGTGCTGTATCAAGGTGTAAACTGTACCGAGGTCCCCGTGGCTATTCACGCCGACCAGCTGACC
CCAACATGGCGGGTATACAGCACCGGTTCTAATGTATTCCAGACCAGAGCCGGCTGCCTCATTGGAGCCG
AGCATGTGAACAACTCTTATGAATGTGATATACCGATTGGAGCAGGTATCTGCGCCTCTTATCAGACCCA
GACAAATAGCCCCAGAAACGCTAGGAGCGTGGCCTCCCAGTCCATAATCGCCTATACAATGTCACTGGGG
GCTGAAAATTCAGTGGCATACAGTAACAACTCTATCGCTATCCCCACAAATTTTACCATCTCTGTGACTA
CAGAGATCCTGCCAGTGTCTATGACTAAAACCTCCGTGGACTGTACCATGTACATCTGTGGTGATAGCAC
CGAATGTTCCAACCTGCTCCTGCAGTACGGCAGCTTCTGCACACAGCTGAATAGGGCACTGACAGGAATC
GCCGTCGAACAGGATAAGAACACTCAGGAGGTGTTTGCGCAGGTTAAGCAGATTTACAAGACGCCACCAA
TCAAGGACTTCGGTGGGTTCAATTTCTCTCAAATTCTGCCTGATCCTTCTAAGCCATCTAAGCGGAGCTT
TATAGAGGATTTGCTCTTTAATAAGGTGACCCTCGCCGATGCTGGATTTATTAAGCAGTATGGCGACTGT
TTGGGAGACATTGCTGCTCGCGATCTGATATGTGCCCAGAAATTCAACGGGCTGACCGTACTCCCACCGC
TGCTCACTGATGAGATGATCGCACAATATACCAGCGCCCTGCTGGCCGGCACTATTACATCCGGCTGGAC
GTTCGGAGCAGGAGCCGCACTGCAAATACCTTTTGCCATGCAGATGGCATATCGCTTCAATGGGATCGGG
GTGACCCAGAACGTCCTGTACGAAAACCAGAAACTTATCGCTAACCAGTTCAATTCCGCCATTGGTAAAA
TCCAGGACAGCTTGAGTTCCACAGCCAGCGCCCTCGGGAAATTGCAAGATGTAGTCAATCAGAATGCACA
AGCCCTGAATACTCTCGTCAAGCAACTGTCATCCAACTTCGGTGCTATATCCTCCGTGCTGAATGATATC
CTTAGTAGATTGGATAAGGTGGAGGCAGAAGTCCAGATCGACCGGCTTATTACTGGAAGGCTGCAGAGTC
TGCAGACGTACGTCACGCAGCAGCTTATCAGAGCCGCCGAGATTAGAGCATCTGCGAATCTGGCTGCTAC
AAAGATGAGTGAATGCGTGCTCGGGCAATCAAAGCGGGTCGACTTTTGTGGGAAGGGGTACCACCTCATG
AGCTTCCCCCAATCCGCCCCACATGGCGTTGTGTTCCTGCATGTTACTTACGTTCCCGCTCAAGAGAAGA
ACTTTACTACCGCTCCGGCGATCTGCCACGACGGTAAGGCACACTTTCCACGCGAAGGCGTCTTTGTTAG
CAATGGAACACACTGGTTTGTTACCCAGAGGAACTTTTATGAGCCCCAGATAATCACAACCGACAACACA
TTCGTATCTGGGAACTGTGACGTAGTTATTGGGATCGTGAACAACACCGTGTACGATCCTCTCCAACCGG
AACTTGACTCTTTCAAGGAGGAACTGGATAAGTACTTTAAGAATCACACCTCACCCGATGTTGACCTCGG
CGACATTTCAGGAATTAATGCTAGCGTGGTGAACATCCAGAAAGAGATTGATAGACTTAACGAAGTGGCC
AAGAACCTCAACGAATCACTTATTGACCTGCAGGAGCTGGGAAAATATGAGCAGTACATTAAATGGCCTT
GGTACATTTGGCTGGGCTTTATAGCAGGCCTGATCGCTATCGTCATGGTGACCATCATGCTTTGTTGTAT
GACTAGCTGCTGCAGCTGCCTCAAGGGCTGTTGTAGCTGCGGCTCTTGCTGTAAATAATGATGAGGATCC
AGATCTGCTGTGCCTTCTAGTTGCCAGCCATCTGTTGTTTGCCCCTCCCCCGTGCCTTCCTTGACCCTGG
AAGGTGCCACTCCCACTGTCCTTTCCTAATAAAATGAGGAAATTGCATCGCATTGTCTGAGTAGGTGTCA
TTCTATTCTGGGGGGTGGGGTGGGGCAGGACAGCAAGGGGGAGGATTGGGAAGACAATAGCAGGCATGCT
GGGGATGCGGTGGGCTCTATGGGTACCCAGGTGCTGAAGAATTGACCCGGTTCCTCCTGGGCCAGAAAGA
AGCAGGCACATCCCCTTCTCTGTGACACACCCTGTCCACGCCCCTGGTTCTTAGTTCCAGCCCCACTCAT
AGGACACTCATAGCTCAGGAGGGCTCCGCCTTCAATCCCACCCGCTAAAGTACTTGGAGCGGTCTCTCCC
TCCCTCATCAGCCCACCAAACCAAACCTAGCCTCCAAGAGTGGGAAGAAATTAAAGCAAGATAGGCTATT
AAGTGCAGAGGGAGAGAAAATGCCTCCAACATGTGAGGAAGTAATGAGAGAAATCATAGAATTTTAAGGC
CATGATTTAAGGCCAATCGGAAAGAACATGTGAGCAAAAGGCCAGCAAAAGGCCAGGAACCGTAAAAAGG
CCGCGTTGCTGGCGTTTTTCCATAGGCTCCGCCCCCCTGACGAGCATCACAAAAATCGACGCTCAAGTCA
GAGGTGGCGAAACCCGACAGGACTATAAAGATACCAGGCGTTTCCCCCTGGAAGCTCCCTCGTGCGCTCT
CCTGTTCCGACCCTGCCGCTTACCGGATACCTGTCCGCCTTTCTCCCTTCGGGAAGCGTGGCGCTTTCTC
ATAGCTCACGCTGTAGGTATCTCAGTTCGGTGTAGGTCGTTCGCTCCAAGCTGGGCTGTGTGCACGAACC
CCCCGTTCAGCCCGACCGCTGCGCCTTATCCGGTAACTATCGTCTTGAGTCCAACCCGGTAAGACACGAC
TTATCGCCACTGGCAGCAGCCACTGGTAACAGGATTAGCAGAGCGAGGTATGTAGGCGGTGCTACAGAGT
TCTTGAAGTGGTGGCCTAACTACGGCTACACTAGAAGAACAGTATTTGGTATCTGCGCTCTGCTGAAGCC
AGTTACCTTCGGAAAAAGAGTTGGTAGCTCTTGATCCGGCAAACAAACCACCGCTGGTAGCGGTGGTTTT
TTTGTTTGCAAGCAGCAGATTACGCGCAGAAAAAAAGGATCTCAAGAAGATCCTTTGATCTTTTCTACGG
GGTCTGACGCTCAGTGGAACGAAAACTCACGTTAAGGGATTTTGGTCATGAGATTATCAAAAAGGATCTT
CACCTAGATCCTTTTAAATTAAAAATGAAGTTTTAAATCAATCTAAAGTATATATGAGTAAACTTGGTCT
GACAGTTACCAATGCTTAATCAGTGAGGCACCTATCTCAGCGATCTGTCTATTTCGTTCATCCATAGTTG
CCTGACTCCCCGTCGTGTAGATAACTACGATACGGGAGGGCTTACCATCTGGCCCCAGTGCTGCAATGAT
ACCGCGAGACCCACGCTCACCGGCTCCAGATTTATCAGCAATAAACCAGCCAGCCGGAAGGGCCGAGCGC
AGAAGTGGTCCTGCAACTTTATCCGCCTCCATCCAGTCTATTAATTGTTGCCGGGAAGCTAGAGTAAGTA
GTTCGCCAGTTAATAGTTTGCGCAACGTTGTTGCCATTGCTACAGGCATCGTGGTGTCACGCTCGTCGTT
TGGTATGGCTTCATTCAGCTCCGGTTCCCAACGATCAAGGCGAGTTACATGATCCCCCATGTTGTGCAAA
AAAGCGGTTAGCTCCTTCGGTCCTCCGATCGTTGTCAGAAGTAAGTTGGCCGCAGTGTTATCACTCATGG
TTATGGCAGCACTGCATAATTCTCTTACTGTCATGCCATCCGTAAGATGCTTTTCTGTGACTGGTGAGTA
CTCAACCAAGTCATTCTGAGAATAGTGTATGCGGCGACCGAGTTGCTCTTGCCCGGCGTCAATACGGGAT
AATACCGCGCCACATAGCAGAACTTTAAAAGTGCTCATCATTGGAAAACGTTCTTCGGGGCGAAAACTCT
CAAGGATCTTACCGCTGTTGAGATCCAGTTCGATGTAACCCACTCGTGCACCCAACTGATCTTCAGCATC
TTTTACTTTCACCAGCGTTTCTGGGTGAGCAAAAACAGGAAGGCAAAATGCCGCAAAAAAGGGAATAAGG
GCGACACGGAAATGTTGAATACTCATACTCTTCCTTTTTCAATATTATTGAAGCATTTATCAGGGTTATT
GTCTCATGAGCGGATACATATTTGAATGTATTTAGAAAAATAAACAAATAGGGGTTCCGCGCACATTTCC
CCGAAAAGTGCCACCTGACGTCCCAATGATTGCACCATATGCGGTGTGAAATACCGCACAGATGCGTAAG
GAGAAAATACCGCATCAGATTGGCTATTGGCCATTGCATACGTTGTATCCATATCATAATATGTACATTT
ATATTGGCTCATGTCCAACATTACCGCCATGTTGACATTGATTATTGACTAGTTATTAATAGTAATCAAT
TACGGGGTCATTAGTTCATAGCCCATATATGGAGTTCCGCGTTACATAACTTACGGTAAATGGCCCGCCT
GGCTGACCGCCCAACGACCCCCGCCCATTGACGTCAATAATGACGTATGTTCCCATAGTAACGCCAATAG
GGACTTTCCATTGACGTCAATGGGTGGAGTATTTACGGTAAACTGCCCACTTGGCAGTACATCAAGTGTA
TCATATGCCAAGTACGCCCCCTATTGACGTCAATGACGGTAAATGGCCCGCCTGGCATTATGCCCAGTAC
ATGACCTTATGGGACTTTCCTACTTGGCAGTACATCTACGTATTAGTCATCGCTATTACCATGGTGATGC
GGTTTTGGCAGTACATCAATGGGCGTGGATAGCGGTTTGACTCACGGGGATTTCCAAGTCTCCACCCCAT
TGACGTCAATGGGAGTTTGTTTTGGCACCAAAATCAACGGGACTTTCCAAAATGTCGTAACAACTCCGCC
CCATTGACGCAAATGGGCGGTAGGCGTGTACGGTGGGAGGTCTATATAAGCAGAGCTCGTTTAGTGAACC
GTCAGATCGCCTGGAGACGCCATCCACGCTGTTTTGACCTCCATAGAAGACACCGGGACCGATCCAGCCT
CCATCGGCTCGCATCTCTCCTTCACGCGCCCGCCGCCCTACCTGAGGCCGCCATCCACGCCGGTTGAGTC
GCGTTCTGCCGCCTCCCGCCTGTGGTGCCTCCTGAACTGCGTCCGCCGTCTAGGTAAGTTTAAAGCTCAG
GTCGAGACCGGGCCTTTGTCCGGCGCTCCCTTGGAGCCTACCTAGACTCAGCCGGCTCTCCACGCTTTGC
CTGACCCTGCTTGCTCAACTCTAGTTAACGGTGGAGGGCAGTGTAGTCTGAGCAGTACTCGTTGCTGCCG
CGCGCGCCACCAGACATAATAGCTGACAGACTAACAGACTGTTCCTTTCCATGGGTCTTTTCTGCAGTCA
CCGTCGTCGACACGTGTGATCAGATATCGCGGCCGCTCTAGA
